Addgene plasmid #179340: pMC0x_gRNA_Pos5a2_Ptet
Purpose: gRNA Position Vector 5a2, used to create multi gRNA NT-CRISPR plasmid with pST_119_LVL2 cam
Depositing lab: Anke Becker. Depositing organization: Philipps-Universitaet Marburg. Publication: NT-CRISPR, combining natural transformation and CRISPR-Cas9 counterselection for markerless and scarless genome editing in Vibrio natriegens. Stukenberg D, Hoff J, Faber A, Becker A. Commun Biol. 2022 Mar 25;5(1):265. doi: 10.1038/s42003-022-03150-0. PubMed 35338236.
Backbone
  Vector backbone: pMC_V*_01_LVL0* Entry sfGFP (Marburg Collection)
  Vector type: CRISPR
Growth in bacteria
  Bacterial resistance: Kanamycin, 50 μg/mL
  Growth temperature: 37°C
  Growth strain: DH5alpha
  Copy number: High Copy
Gene/Insert
  Gene/Insert name: Ptet gRNA with sfGFP dropout
  Species: A. victoria
  Cloning method: Restriction Enzyme; 5′ cloning site unknown (unknown if destroyed)
Terms and licenses: Academic/Nonprofit Terms; Industry Terms: Not Available to Industry
Depositor comments: Please visit https://www.biorxiv.org/content/10.1101/2021.08.02.454823v1 for bioRxiv preprint.
How to cite: pMC0x_gRNA_Pos5a2_Ptet was a gift from Anke Becker (Addgene plasmid # 179340 ; http://n2t.net/addgene:179340 ; RRID:Addgene_179340)
