[The description below was written by a language model from this plasmid's Addgene catalogue record and pLannotate feature annotations shown in this document.]
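Description:
pMC0x_gRNA_Pos5a2_Ptet is a small (about 3.5 kb) bacterial CRISPR cloning vector built on a Marburg Collection level 0 entry backbone that carries an sfGFP placeholder. It is one of a set of gRNA "position vectors" from the NT-CRISPR system, which combines natural transformation with Cas9 counterselection for markerless, scarless genome editing in Vibrio natriegens. The plasmid is propagated in E. coli at high copy from a ColE1/pUC-type origin and is selected with kanamycin through an aph(3')-Ia aminoglycoside phosphotransferase gene. BioBrick prefix and suffix sequences and several transcription terminators (his operon and a putative bacterial terminator) flank and insulate the cargo region.

The insert is a tetracycline-regulated guide RNA cassette with a fluorescent dropout. A tet operator marks the Ptet promoter region, so guide expression is expected to be held off by TetR and switched on by inducer. The annotated table does not show a tetR gene on this plasmid, so the repressor is presumably supplied elsewhere. Downstream sits a superfolder GFP coding sequence (derived from Aequorea victoria GFP) followed by the rrnB T1 and T7Te terminators, and then a fragment annotated as S. pyogenes tracrRNA, which corresponds to the Cas9-binding gRNA scaffold. In a dropout design of this kind, the sfGFP unit between promoter and scaffold is replaced by a spacer sequence, so correct clones can be recognised by loss of green fluorescence. The record does not state the enzymes or sites used for this exchange.

According to the record, the position 5a2 vector, once loaded with a spacer, is combined with other position vectors to assemble a multi-gRNA NT-CRISPR plasmid in the recipient pST_119_LVL2 cam.
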