Features (pLannotate 1.2.2; 11 found; start..end, strand, type, name):
     49..67      +  protein_bind   tet operator: bacterial operator O1 for the tetR and tetA genes tetracycline repressor TetR
    252..965     +  CDS            Superfolder GFP: Superfolder GFP is a basic (constitutively fluorescent) green fluorescent protein published in 2005, derived from Aequorea victoria. It is reported to be a very rapidly-maturing weak dimer.
    977..1048    +  terminator     rrnB T1 terminator: transcription terminator T1 from the E. coli rrnB gene
   1064..1091    +  terminator     T7Te terminator: phage T7 early transcription terminator
   1123..1190    +  misc_RNA       tracrRNA (fragment): trans-activating CRISPR RNA for the Streptococcus pyogenes CRISPR/Cas9 system
   1299..1318    +  misc_feature   BioBrick suffix: universal suffix for all parts
   1319..1376    +  terminator     his operon terminator: This putative transcriptin terminator from the E. coli his operon has a 2-bp deletion introduced during synthesis. Its efficiency has not been determined.
   1571..2159    -  rep_origin     ori: high-copy-number ColE1/pMB1/pBR322/pUC origin of replication
   2392..3207    -  CDS            KanR: aminoglycoside phosphotransferase; aph(3')-Ia; confers resistance to kanamycin in bacteria or G418 (Geneticin®) in eukaryotes
   3434..3477    -  terminator     bacterial terminator: putative bacterial transcription terminator
   3480..3501    +  misc_feature   BioBrick prefix: BioBrick prefix for parts that do not start with "ATG"
>Addgene plasmid #179340 | pMC0x_gRNA_Pos5a2_Ptet | addgene full sequence | sequence record 357120 | Addgene NGS Result
CTCGCAGGCAAATCACTGTAATGATCTTAATTCCTAATTTTTGTTGACACTCTATCATTGATAGAGTTAT
TTTAGTCCAGAGACCGAAAGTGAAACGTGATTTCATGCGTCATTTTGAACATTTTGTAAATCTTATTTAA
TAATGTGTGCGGCAATTCACATTTAATTTATGAATGTTTTCTTAACATCGCGGCAACTCAAGAAACGGCA
GGTTCGGATCTTAGCTACTAGAGAAAGAGGAGAAATACTAGATGCGTAAAGGCGAAGAACTTTTCACTGG
CGTAGTACCAATTTTAGTGGAGCTGGACGGAGATGTAAATGGTCATAAGTTTTCAGTTCGAGGAGAAGGC
GAAGGAGATGCAACTAACGGTAAGCTGACACTAAAGTTTATCTGTACCACGGGTAAACTGCCGGTCCCAT
GGCCGACACTGGTTACTACACTTACTTATGGTGTACAATGCTTTGCTCGTTATCCTGACCATATGAAGCA
GCACGATTTCTTCAAATCGGCCATGCCTGAAGGATACGTGCAAGAACGTACAATTAGCTTTAAAGATGAC
GGCACCTATAAAACGCGCGCCGAAGTTAAATTCGAGGGTGACACATTGGTTAATCGTATAGAACTTAAGG
GCATTGACTTCAAAGAAGATGGCAACATCCTTGGCCATAAACTGGAATATAATTTTAACTCTCACAATGT
CTACATTACGGCGGATAAACAAAAGAATGGCATTAAAGCGAATTTCAAAATCCGCCACAATGTCGAAGAC
GGCTCGGTTCAACTGGCGGACCATTATCAGCAGAACACCCCAATCGGTGATGGCCCGGTTCTGTTACCTG
ATAATCATTACCTTTCTACTCAAAGCGTTTTATCTAAAGATCCTAACGAGAAGCGTGATCATATGGTTCT
ACTGGAATTTGTTACCGCAGCTGGTATCACGCACGGCATGGATGAGCTGTATAAATAACCAGGCATCAAA
TAAAACGAAAGGCTCAGTCGAAAGACTGGGCCTTTCGTTTTATCTGTTGTTTGTCGGTGAACGCTCTCTA
CTAGAGTCACACTGGCTCACCTTCGGGTGGGCCTTTCTGCGTTTATAGGTCTCAGTTTCAGAGCTATGCT
GGAAACAGCATAGCAAGTTGAAATAAGGCTAGTCCGTTATCAACTTGAAAAAGTGGCACCGAGTCGGTGC
TTTTTTCTCGGTACCAAATTCCAGAAAAGAGGCCTCCCGAAAGGGGGGCCTTTTTTCGTTTTGGTCCACC
CTGCACGATAACACTGAGTAATGAGACGACTCATCGCAACTAGTAGCGGCCGCTGCAGTCCGGCAAAAAA
GGGCAAGGTGTCACCACCCTGCCCTTTTTCTTTAAAACCGAAAAGATTACTTCGCGTTATGCAGGCTTCC
TCGCTCACTGACTCGCTGCGCTCGGTCGTTCGGCTGCGGCGAGCGGTATCAGCTCACTCAAAGGCGGTAA
TACGGTTATCCACAGAATCAGGGGATAACGCAGGAAAGAACATGTGAGCAAAAGGCCAGCAAAAGGCCAG
GAACCGTAAAAAGGCCGCGTTGCTGGCGTTTTTCCATAGGCTCCGCCCCCCTGACGAGCATCACAAAAAT
CGACGCTCAAGTCAGAGGTGGCGAAACCCGACAGGACTATAAAGATACCAGGCGTTTCCCCCTGGAAGCT
CCCTCGTGCGCTCTCCTGTTCCGACCCTGCCGCTTACCGGATACCTGTCCGCCTTTCTCCCTTCGGGAAG
CGTGGCGCTTTCTCATAGCTCACGCTGTAGGTATCTCAGTTCGGTGTAGGTCGTTCGCTCCAAGCTGGGC
TGTGTGCACGAACCCCCCGTTCAGCCCGACCGCTGCGCCTTATCCGGTAACTATCGTCTTGAGTCCAACC
CGGTAAGACACGACTTATCGCCACTGGCAGCAGCCACTGGTAACAGGATTAGCAGAGCGAGGTATGTAGG
CGGTGCTACAGAGTTCTTGAAGTGGTGGCCTAACTACGGCTACACTAGAAGAACAGTATTTGGTATCTGC
GCTCTGCTGAAGCCAGTTACCTTCGGAAAAAGAGTTGGTAGCTCTTGATCCGGCAAACAAACCACCGCTG
GTAGCGGTGGTTTTTTTGTTTGCAAGCAGCAGATTACGCGCAGAAAAAAAGGATCTCAAGAAGATCCTTT
GATCTTTTCTACGGGGTCTGACGCTCAGTGGAACGAAAACTCACGTTAAGGGATTTTGGTCATGAGATTA
TCAAAAAGGATCTTCACCTAGATCCTTTTAAATTAAAAATGAAGTTTTAAATCAATCTAAAGTATATATG
AGTAAACTTGGTCTGACAGCTCGAGTCCCGTCAAGTCAGCGTAATGCTCTGCCAGTGTTACAACCAATTA
ACCAATTCTGATTAGAAAAACTCATCGAGCATCAAATGAAACTGCAATTTATTCATATCAGGATTATCAA
TACCATATTTTTGAAAAAGCCGTTTCTGTAATGAAGGAGAAAACTCACCGAGGCAGTTCCATAGGATGGC
AAGATCCTGGTATCGGTCTGCGATTCCGACTCGTCCAACATCAATACAACCTATTAATTTCCCCTCGTCA
AAAATAAGGTTATCAAGTGAGAAATCACCATGAGTGACGACTGAATCCGGTGAGAATGGCAAAAGCTTAT
GCATTTCTTTCCAGACTTGTTCAACAGGCCAGCCATTACGCTCGTCATCAAAATCACTCGCATCAACCAA
ACCGTTATTCATTCGTGATTGCGCCTGAGCCAGACGAAATACGCGATCGCTGTTAAAAGGACAATTACAA
ACAGGAATCGAATGCAACCGGCGCAGGAACACTGCCAGCGCATCAACAATATTTTCACCTGAATCAGGAT
ATTCTTCTAATACCTGGAATGCTGTTTTCCCGGGGATCGCAGTGGTGAGTAACCATGCATCATCAGGAGT
ACGGATAAAATGCTTGATGGTCGGAAGAGGCATAAATTCCGTCAGCCAGTTTAGTCTGACCATCTCATCT
GTAACATCATTGGCAACGCTACCTTTGCCATGTTTCAGAAACAACTCTGGCGCATCGGGCTTCCCATACA
ATCGATAGATTGTCGCACCTGATTGCCCGACATTATCGCGAGCCCATTTATACCCATATAAATCAGCATC
CATGTTGGAATTTAATCGCGGCCTGGAGCAAGACGTTTCCCGTTGAATATGGCTCATAACACCCCTTGTA
TTACTGTTTATGTAAGCAGACAGTTTTATTGTTCATGATGATATATTTTTATCTTGTGCAATGTAACATC
AGAGATTTTGAGACACAACGTGGCTTTGTTGAATAAATCGAACTTTTGCTGAGTTGAAGGATCAGCTCGA
GTGCCACTTGACGTCTAAGAAACCATTATTATCATGACATTAACCTATAAAAATAGGCGTATCACGAGGC
AGAATTTCAGATAAAAAAAATCCTTAGCTTTCGCTAAGGATGATTTCTGGAATTCGCGGCCGCTTCTAGA
GAGCGATGAGTCGT
